>Addgene plasmid #231185 | pcDNA3.1-20nm-EBFP2 | addgene full sequence | sequence record 458401 | Addgene NGS Result
GACGGATCGGGAGATCTCCCGATCCCCTATGGTGCACTCTCAGTACAATCTGCTCTGATGCCGCATAGTT
AAGCCAGTATCTGCTCCCTGCTTGTGTGTTGGAGGTCGCTGAGTAGTGCGCGAGCAAAATTTAAGCTACA
ACAAGGCAAGGCTTGACCGACAATTGCATGAAGAATCTGCTTAGGGTTAGGCGTTTTGCGCTGCTTCGCG
ATGTACGGGCCAGATATACGCGTTGACATTGATTATTGACTAGTTATTAATAGTAATCAATTACGGGGTC
ATTAGTTCATAGCCCATATATGGAGTTCCGCGTTACATAACTTACGGTAAATGGCCCGCCTGGCTGACCG
CCCAACGACCCCCGCCCATTGACGTCAATAATGACGTATGTTCCCATAGTAACGCCAATAGGGACTTTCC
ATTGACGTCAATGGGTGGAGTATTTACGGTAAACTGCCCACTTGGCAGTACATCAAGTGTATCATATGCC
AAGTACGCCCCCTATTGACGTCAATGACGGTAAATGGCCCGCCTGGCATTATGCCCAGTACATGACCTTA
TGGGACTTTCCTACTTGGCAGTACATCTACGTATTAGTCATCGCTATTACCATGGTGATGCGGTTTTGGC
AGTACATCAATGGGCGTGGATAGCGGTTTGACTCACGGGGATTTCCAAGTCTCCACCCCATTGACGTCAA
TGGGAGTTTGTTTTGGCACCAAAATCAACGGGACTTTCCAAAATGTCGTAACAACTCCGCCCCATTGACG
CAAATGGGCGGTAGGCGTGTACGGTGGGAGGTCTATATAAGCAGAGCTCTCTGGCTAACTAGAGAACCCA
CTGCTTACTGGCTTATCGAAATTAATACGACTCACTATAGGGAGACCCAAGCTGGCTAGCATGGCCATCC
AGCTGCGCTCCCTGTTTCCACTGGCCCTGCCAGGACTGCTGGCCCTGCTGGGCTGGTGGTGGTTCTTTAG
CAGGAAGAAGGACCCTACCCGCTCCGCCAATAAGCAGCAGGAGGAGGAGGCAGAGCGGCTGCGGAGAATC
CAGGAGGAGATGGAGAAGGAGAGAAAGAGGCGCGAGGAGGATGAGCAGCGGAGAAGGAAAGAGGAGGAGG
AGCGCCGGATGAAGCTGGAGATGGAGGCCAAGAGGAAGCAGGAGGAGGAGGAGCGGAAGAAGAGAGAGGA
CGATGAGAAGCGGATCCAGGCCGAGAGAAACTCTGACCCACCTGTGGCCACCCTGGTGAGCAAGGGCGAG
GAGCTGTTCACAGGCGTGGTGCCCATCCTGGTGGAGCTGGACGGCGATGTGAATGGCCACAAGTTTTCTG
TGAGAGGAGAGGGAGAGGGAGATGCAACCAACGGAAAGCTGACACTGAAGTTCATCTGCACCACAGGCAA
GCTGCCAGTGCCCTGGCCTACCCTGGTGACCACACTGTCCCACGGCGTGCAGTGTTTTGCCAGGTACCCC
GACCACATGAAGCAGCACGATTTCTTTAAGTCTGCCATGCCTGAGGGCTACGTGCAGGAGCGGACCATCT
TCTTTAAGGACGATGGCACCTATAAGACAAGAGCCGAGGTGAAGTTCGAGGGCGACACACTGGTGAACAG
GATCGAGCTGAAGGGCGTGGACTTCAAGGAGGATGGCAATATCCTGGGCCACAAGCTGGAGTACAACTTT
AATAGCCACAACATCTATATCATGGCCGTGAAGCAGAAGAACGGCATCAAGGTGAACTTCAAGATCAGAC
ACAATGTGGAGGACGGCAGCGTGCAGCTGGCCGATCACTACCAGCAGAACACCCCAATCGGAGACGGACC
TGTGCTGCTGCCAGATTCCCACTATCTGTCCACACAGTCTGTGCTGAGCAAGGACCCCAATGAGAAGAGG
GATCACATGGTGCTGCTGGAGTTCAGGACCGCAGCAGGAATCACACTGGGAATGGACGAGCTGTACAAGT
CCGGACTGAGGTCTCGCGCCCAGGCCAGCAACTCCAAACAGCAGGAAGAGGAGGCCGAGAGGCTGAGAAG
GATTCAGGAAGAGATGGAGAAGGAGCGCAAGCGCCGGGAGGAGGATGAGCAGAGAAGGCGCAAAGAAGAG
GAGGAGCGGAGAATGAAACTGGAGATGGAAGCCAAGCGCAAACAGGAAGAGGAGGAGAGGAAGAAGCGCG
AGGACGATGAGAAGAGGATCCAGGCAGAGAGCAGAGCCCAGGCCTCTAATAGCCGGGTGATGGTGTATAT
CGGCATCGCCATCTTCCTGTTTGTGGGCCTGTTCATGAAGTAATGACTCGAGTCTAGAGGGCCCGTTTAA
ACCCGCTGATCAGCCTCGACTGTGCCTTCTAGTTGCCAGCCATCTGTTGTTTGCCCCTCCCCCGTGCCTT
CCTTGACCCTGGAAGGTGCCACTCCCACTGTCCTTTCCTAATAAAATGAGGAAATTGCATCGCATTGTCT
GAGTAGGTGTCATTCTATTCTGGGGGGTGGGGTGGGGCAGGACAGCAAGGGGGAGGATTGGGAAGACAAT
AGCAGGCATGCTGGGGATGCGGTGGGCTCTATGGCTTCTGAGGCGGAAAGAACCAGCTGGGGCTCTAGGG
GGTATCCCC
[124 nt withheld, positions 2600-2723]
C
[91 nt withheld, positions 2725-2815]
A
[49 nt withheld, positions 2817-2865]
CCTTTGACGTTGGAGTCCACGTTCTTT
[37 nt withheld, positions 2893-2929]
ACCCTATCTCGGTCTATTCTTTTGATTTATAAGGGATTTTGCCGATTTCGGCCTATTGGTTAAAAAATGA
GCTGATTTAACAAAAATTTAACGCGAATTAATTCTGTGGAATGTGTGTCAGTTAGGGTGTGGAAAGTCCC
CAGGCTCCCCAGCAGGCAGAAGTATGCAAAGCATGCATCTCAATTAGTCAGCAACCAGGTGTGGAAAGTC
CCCAGGCTCCCCAGCAGGCAGAAGTATGCAAAGCATGCATCTCAATTAGTCAGCAACCATAGTCCCGCCC
CTAACTCCGCCCATCCCGCCCCTAACTCCGCCCAGTTCCGCCCATTCTCCGCCCCATGGCTGACTAATTT
TTTTTATTTATGCAGAGGCCGAGGCCGCCTCTGCCTCTGAGCTATTCCAGAAGTAGTGAGGAGGCTTTTT
TGGAGGCCTAGGCTTTTGCAAAAAGCTCCCGGGAGCTTGTATATCCATTTTCGGATCTGATCAAGAGACA
GGATGAGGATCGTTTCGCATGATTGAACAAGATGGATTGCACGCAGGTTCTCCGGCCGCTTGGGTGGAGA
GGCTATTCGGCTATGACTGGGCACAACAGACAATCGGCTGCTCTGATGCCGCCGTGTTCCGGCTGTCAGC
GCAGGGGCGCCCGGTTCTTTTTGTCAAGACCGACCTGTCCGGTGCCCTGAATGAACTGCAGGACGAGGCA
GCGCGGCTATCGTGGCTGGCCACGACGGGCGTTCCTTGCGCAGCTGTGCTCGACGTTGTCACTGAAGCGG
GAAGGGACTGGCTGCTATTGGGCGAAGTGCCGGGGCAGGATCTCCTGTCATCTCACCTTGCTCCTGCCGA
GAAAGTATCCATCATGGCTGATGCAATGCGGCGGCTGCATACGCTTGATCCGGCTACCTGCCCATTCGAC
CACCAAGCGAAACATCGCATCGAGCGAGCACGTACTCGGATGGAAGCCGGTCTTGTCGATCAGGATGATC
TGGACGAAGAGCATCAGGGGCTCGCGCCAGCCGAACTGTTCGCCAGGCTCAAGGCGCGCATGCCCGACGG
CGAGGATCTCGTCGTGACCCATGGCGATGCCTGCTTGCCGAATATCATGGTGGAAAATGGCCGCTTTTCT
GGATTCATCGACTGTGGCCGGCTGGGTGTGGCGGACCGCTATCAGGACATAGCGTTGGCTACCCGTGATA
TTGCTGAAGAGCTTGGCGGCGAATGGGCTGACCGCTTCCTCGTGCTTTACGGTATCGCCGCTCCCGATTC
GCAGCGCATCGCCTTCTATCGCCTTCTTGACGAGTTCTTCTGAGCGGGACTCTGGGGTTCGAAATGACCG
ACCAAGCGACGCCCAACCTGCCATCACGAGATTTCGATTCCACCGCCGCCTTCTATGAAAGGTTGGGCTT
CGGAATCGTTTTCCGGGACGCCGGCTGGATGATCCTCCAGCGCGGGGATCTCATGCTGGAGTTCTTCGCC
CACCCCAACTTGTTTATTGCAGCTTATAATGGTTACAAATAAAGCAATAGCATCACAAATTTCACAAATA
AAGCATTTTTTTCACTGCATTCTAGTTGTGGTTTGTCCAAACTCATCAATGTATCTTATCATGTCTGTAT
ACCGTCGACCTCTAGCTAGAGCTTGGCGTAATCATGGTCATAGCTGTTTCCTGTGTGAAATTGTTATCCG
CTCACAATTCCACACAACATACGAGCCGGAAGCATAAAGTGTAAAGCCTGGGGTGCCTAATGAGTGAGCT
AACTCACATTAATTGCGTTGCGCTCACTGCCCGCTTTCCAGTCGGGAAACCTGTCGTGCCAGCTGCATTA
ATGAATCGGCCAACGCGCGGGGAGAGGCGGTTTGCGTATTGGGCGCTCTTCCGCTTCCTCGCTCACTGAC
TCGCTGCGCTCGGTCGTTCGGCTGCGGCGAGCGGTATCAGCTCACTCAAAGGCGGTAATACGGTTATCCA
CAGAATCAGGGGATAACGCAGGAAAGAACATGTGAGCAAAAGGCCAGCAAAAGGCCAGGAACCGTAAAAA
GGCCGCGTTGCTGGCGTTTTTCCATAGGCTCCGCCCCCCTGACGAGCATCACAAAAATCGACGCTCAAGT
CAGAGGTGGCGAAACCCGACAGGACTATAAAGATACCAGGCGTTTCCCCCTGGAAGCTCCCTCGTGCGCT
CTCCTGTTCCGACCCTGCCGCTTACCGGATACCTGTCCGCCTTTCTCCCTTCGGGAAGCGTGGCGCTTTC
TCATAGCTCACGCTGTAGGTATCTCAGTTCGGTGTAGGTCGTTCGCTCCAAGCTGGGCTGTGTGCACGAA
CCCCCCGTTCAGCCCGACCGCTGCGCCTTATCCGGTAACTATCGTCTTGAGTCCAACCCGGTAAGACACG
ACTTATCGCCACTGGCAGCAGCCACTGGTAACAGGATTAGCAGAGCGAGGTATGTAGGCGGTGCTACAGA
GTTCTTGAAGTGGTGGCCTAACTACGGCTACACTAGAAGAACAGTATTTGGTATCTGCGCTCTGCTGAAG
CCAGTTACCTTCGGAAAAAGAGTTGGTAGCTCTTGATCCGGCAAACAAACCACCGCTGGTAGCGGTGGTT
TTTTTGTTTGCAAGCAGCAGATTACGCGCAGAAAAAAAGGATCTCAAGAAGATCCTTTGATCTTTTCTAC
GGGGTCTGACGCTCAGTGGAACGAAAACTCACGTTAAGGGATTTTGGTCATGAGATTATCAAAAAGGATC
TTCACCTAGATCCTTTTAAATTAAAAATGAAGTTTTAAATCAATCTAAAGTATATATGAGTAAACTTGGT
CTGACAGTTACCAATGCTTAATCAGTGAGGCACCTATCTCAGCGATCTGTCTATTTCGTTCATCCATAGT
TGCCTGACTCCCCGTCGTGTAGATAACTACGATACGGGAGGGCTTACCATCTGGCCCCAGTGCTGCAATG
ATACCGCGAGACCCACGCTCACCGGCTCCAGATTTATCAGCAATAAACCAGCCAGCCGGAAGGGCCGAGC
GCAGAAGTGGTCCTGCAACTTTATCCGCCTCCATCCAGTCTATTAATTGTTGCCGGGAAGCTAGAGTAAG
TAGTTCGCCAGTTAATAGTTTGCGCAACGTTGTTGCCATTGCTACAGGCATCGTGGTGTCACGCTCGTCG
TTTGGTATGGCTTCATTCAGCTCCGGTTCCCAACGATCAAGGCGAGTTACATGATCCCCCATGTTGTGCA
AAAAAGCGGTTAGCTCCTTCGGTCCTCCGATCGTTGTCAGAAGTAAGTTGGCCGCAGTGTTATCACTCAT
GGTTATGGCAGCACTGCATAATTCTCTTACTGTCATGCCATCCGTAAGATGCTTTTCTGTGACTGGTGAG
TACTCAACCAAGTCATTCTGAGAATAGTGTATGCGGCGACCGAGTTGCTCTTGCCCGGCGTCAATACGGG
ATAATACCGCGCCACATAGCAGAACTTTAAAAGTGCTCATCATTGGAAAACGTTCTTCGGGGCGAAAACT
CTCAAGGATCTTACCGCTGTTGAGATCCAGTTCGATGTAACCCACTCGTGCACCCAACTGATCTTCAGCA
TCTTTTACTTTCACCAGCGTTTCTGGGTGAGCAAAAACAGGAAGGCAAAATGCCGCAAAAAAGGGAATAA
GGGCGACACGGAAATGTTGAATACTCATACTCTTCCTTTTTCAATATTATTGAAGCATTTATCAGGGTTA
TTGTCTCATGAGCGGATACATATTTGAATGTATTTAGAAAAATAAACAAATAGGGGTTCCGCGCACATTT
CCCCGAAAAGTGCCACCTGACGTC
Features (pLannotate 1.2.2; 20 found; start..end, strand, type, name):
     28..80      -  misc_feature   bom (fragment): basis of mobility region from pBR322
    235..614     +  enhancer       CMV enhancer: human cytomegalovirus immediate early enhancer
    615..818     +  promoter       CMV promoter: human cytomegalovirus (CMV) immediate early promoter
    814..847     +  LTR            5' LTR (truncated) (fragment): truncated 5' long terminal repeat (LTR) from HIV-1
    863..881     +  promoter       T7 promoter: promoter for bacteriophage T7 RNA polymerase
   1243..1959    +  CDS            EBFP2: EBFP2 is a basic (constitutively fluorescent) blue fluorescent protein published in 2007, derived from Aequorea victoria. It is reported to be a rapidly-maturing monomer with moderate acid sensitivity.
   2330..2554    +  polyA_signal   bGH poly(A) signal: bovine growth hormone polyadenylation signal
   2558..2579    +  promoter       SV40 promoter (fragment): SV40 enhancer and early promoter
   2600..3028    +  rep_origin     f1 ori (sequence partly withheld): f1 bacteriophage origin of replication; arrow indicates direction of (+) strand synthesis
   3042..3371    +  promoter       SV40 promoter: SV40 enhancer and early promoter
   3438..4229    +  CDS            neo: KKA2_KLEPN - Also known as kan, nptII. Experimental evidence at protein level: Swiss-Prot protein existence level 1. Resistance to kanamycin, neomycin, paromomycin, ribostamycin, butirosin and gentamicin B. From Klebsiella pneumoniae.
   4253..4411    +  CDS            ble (fragment): BLE_KLEPN - Experimental evidence at protein level: Swiss-Prot protein existence level 1. Binding protein with a strong affinity to the bleomycin family of antibiotics. Binds to CL990; an antimitotic-antibiotic compound. From Klebsiella pneumoniae.
   4406..4527    +  polyA_signal   SV40 poly(A) signal: SV40 polyadenylation signal
   4600..4616    -  protein_bind   lac operator: The lac repressor binds to the lac operator to inhibit transcription in E. coli. This inhibition can be relieved by adding lactose or isopropyl-β-D-thiogalactopyranoside (IPTG). lac repressor encoded by lacI
   4624..4654    -  promoter       lac promoter: promoter for the E. coli lac operon
   4669..4690    -  protein_bind   CAP binding site: CAP binding activates transcription in the presence of cAMP. E. coli catabolite activator protein
   4703..4795    -  CDS            lacI (fragment): lac repressor; lacI; The lac repressor binds to the lac operator to inhibit transcription in E. coli. This inhibition can be relieved by adding lactose or isopropyl-β-D-thiogalactopyranoside (IPTG).
   4978..5566    -  rep_origin     ori: high-copy-number ColE1/pMB1/pBR322/pUC origin of replication
   5737..6597    -  CDS            AmpR: β-lactamase; bla; confers resistance to ampicillin, carbenicillin, and related antibiotics
   6598..6702    -  promoter       AmpR promoter: bla
