[The description below was written by a language model from this plasmid's Addgene catalogue record and pLannotate feature annotations shown in this document.]
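Description:
pcDNA3.1-20nm-EBFP2 is a mammalian expression plasmid built on the Invitrogen pcDNA3.1(+) backbone, with a sequenced length of about 6.7 kb. It is propagated in E. coli through a high-copy ColE1/pUC-type origin and selected with ampicillin via the β-lactamase gene and its native promoter. An f1 origin is also present. For selection in mammalian cells, the backbone carries a neomycin phosphotransferase (neo) gene driven by the SV40 enhancer/early promoter and terminated by an SV40 poly(A) signal, which allows G418 selection of stable transfectants. Several short annotations (partial HIV-1 LTR, ble, lacI, bom and a small SV40 promoter piece) are fragment-level matches by the annotation software. They appear to be backbone remnants rather than functional elements.

The payload is a synthetic insert of roughly 1.4 kb, cloned between NheI and XhoI sites that were both retained. It is transcribed from the human CMV immediate-early enhancer/promoter and terminated by the bovine growth hormone polyadenylation signal. A T7 promoter lies just upstream of the insert. The insert encodes an artificial linker protein designed to hold the endoplasmic reticulum and mitochondria at a fixed distance of about 20 nm, and it is tagged with the monomeric blue fluorescent protein EBFP2 so that expressing cells and the linker can be visualised. Only the EBFP2 coding region is annotated within the insert. Unannotated sequence flanks it on both sides, and the record does not state which membrane-targeting or spacer elements these regions contain. According to the record, the construct is used to stabilise ER–mitochondria spacing, in work on how that distance affects mitochondrial calcium uptake and oxidative metabolism.
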