Addgene plasmid #231185: pcDNA3.1-20nm-EBFP2
Purpose: Expresses a synthetic linker, tagged with EBFP2, Stabilizing the ER-mitochondrial distance at 20 nm
Depositing lab: Dmitry Lim. Depositing organization: Universita degli Studi del Piemonte Orientale Amedeo Avogadro. Publication: ER-mitochondria distance is a critical parameter for efficient mitochondrial Ca(2+) uptake and oxidative metabolism. Dematteis G, Tapella L, Casali C, Talmon M, Tonelli E, Reano S, Ariotti A, Pessolano E, Malecka J, Chrostek G, Kulkoviene G, Umbrasas D, Distasi C, Grilli M, Ladds G, Filigheddu N, Fresu LG, Mikoshiba K, Matute C, Ramos-Gonzalez P, Jekabsone A, Cali T, Brini M, Biggiogera M, Cavaliere F, Miggiano R, Genazzani AA, Lim D. Commun Biol. 2024 Oct 10;7(1):1294. doi: 10.1038/s42003-024-06933-9. PubMed 39390051.
Backbone
  Vector backbone: pcDNA3.1(+)
  Backbone manufacturer: Invitrogen
  Backbone size w/o insert (bp): 5341
  Vector type: Mammalian Expression
Growth in bacteria
  Bacterial resistance: Ampicillin, 100 μg/mL
  Growth temperature: 37°C
  Growth strain: DH5alpha
  Copy number: High Copy
Gene/Insert
  Gene/Insert name: 20nm-EBFP2
  Species: Synthetic
  Insert size (bp): 1392
  Promoter: CMV
  Cloning method: Restriction Enzyme; 5′ cloning site NheI (not destroyed); 3′ cloning site XhoI (not destroyed)
Resource information
  A portion of this plasmid was derived from a plasmid made by: Synthesis
Terms and licenses: Academic/Nonprofit Terms; Industry Terms: Not Available to Industry
How to cite: pcDNA3.1-20nm-EBFP2 was a gift from Dmitry Lim (Addgene plasmid # 231185 ; http://n2t.net/addgene:231185 ; RRID:Addgene_231185)
